>Addgene plasmid #130587 | pTK_Sox10_enh_89_Citrine | addgene full sequence | sequence record 258410 | Addgene NGS Result
AACATACGCTCTCCATCAAAACAAAACGAAACAAAACAAACTAGCAAAATAGGCTGTCCCCAGTGCAAGT
GCAGGTGCCAGAACATTTCTCTATCGATAGGTACCGAGCTCGAGTTGCCAGGGTCAGTAGGCAGCACTGA
GGGGTTACACTGCTGAGAGGAGAAAAAATTTCTTGCAGGGCATCCCCATGCACAACAGGATTTACAGCAA
TGGCTTGGACATCACAACCTCTCCAACAACAAGTGTTGGCTTCAGCTTACAAGATGCAAAATCAATAGAT
GTAGAGGCAAGACAGCGACTTTTCTATCTTTTTAAACTAAATGCAGTGTTCCTGTAAAAATCTAGACCCA
TTGTAGCCACCACTGAACCCCTGCCAGTTCTGAGTCCCCATCATTTGCTTTTTCTGAAACAGGCACCATG
ACTCCATTCGTAAGACATTTCCATTAGCATGTCGGGCTGATTCAACTTATATCCTGCCCTGTTGTGTCTG
ACTCATTTTTCCCCATCTCCAGGAGAAGCCTGAAGGAAAGCAGAGGGCCCTTCACATAGATGCTCAGGGT
CTCTATCAGATAATAACTGAAGAAATATTTGCCATGACCGTGCTATGGTCATTTTTTGCCATTCCTTAGT
CACTTGGCAGCCAATGGAGGGAAGAGGCGAGAGCAGGGTGGGGGAGAGTAAATGAGACAGAGGGACAAGA
ACAAAAGATTTCTTTGTAGTGCAGAGAGAGAGAAAAGGGAAAGCATCACCAAATGCCCAGAAGCCATCTT
TGTAACAAGAGACCTATTCTCTCTGCTTCTTGGAAAACAAGTTGGAGTAAAAGGCCCTGGTTGAATTAAC
CCTTCACAGAGGCAACTCACTGAGCATGAAGGAAAGAGGCATGGCCATGAGAGGCGTGATCTGTGTGGTG
AGGTAGTGGCACTGGCCCTTAAGCAATTTAAAGCAAGGATTGGTTGTCTGGGAAGAGGAGGTGGGGATGA
GGTTGGGTGGTTTGACCATACCACAGATCTAAAATGTCAGATGTCCTTTCTTCACAGACGCTTTGGTTTT
GGCAAAGACCTTCAGAGGGGTTTTTGCAGCATATGAGGCAACAAATCTTTTCCATGGACATTTTTTTCTT
GGGAGGCAGAGAGAAAGGAAAACATTCCCCCTCAAAATACACATTTTACTGCAACATAATCTTGTCCAAG
AAACCTCTGTAAATTTACCTCCTGTCACTGCCCTTCAAAAATTCCATTCTTGCGCACTACATCTCTCTTA
TTCATGTCTTAGACCTTCCCTTGGCTGAGCAGAACAATTTTATTGGAGTTAGGGGTTCCCTATAGAAATG
GTAAACAAAAGGTAAACAAAATCCTCCATCCCCAAAGGAGCAACCACTGTTTTTCATCATGAACACTCTC
TCTTAGTTCTCTTCCCACCCTCTCTAAGAAAGCTTCCTCTTTTACTCTGTGGACACTTTTGAGTGAAATG
AGACTTCAGCAACGATAATACAAGAAAAAAGATATAGCCATGGAAAGACACGTTGAACCTATTTGGAGAT
CAAACGTGGGATATCAGTATATGCGAGATCATTTTGTATCTGAGCTTGCTCCAAGCTCTCTGCTAATTAA
AAGAAGTGAGACAGCCAGGTCAGAAATAAAGGCTTTTTATCTCCATGAAAATACAGAAAGAACAGCACCC
TGCTTCTGGAGCCTCATCCCACAGAGCCAAGCAAAGAGAAGCAAAGGATAGATTGGAAATGAATACAGAA
CGGGAGCAGTGTCCAGCCATGGGTCAGCCATCCCCCTGGGCGCTGATGGGGTAGATACCTGTTGGCTAGC
CCGGGCTCGAGATCTGCGATCTAAGTAAGCTTGCTGCTTCATCCCCGTGGCCCGTTGCTCGCGTTTGCTG
GCGGTGTCCCCGGAAGAAATATATTTGCATGTCTTTAGTTCTATGATGACACAAACCCCGCCCAGCGTCT
TGTCATTGGCGAATTCGAACACGCAGATGCAGTCGGGGCGGCGCGGTCCCAGGTCCACTTCGCATATTAA
GGTGACGCGTGTGGCCTCGAACACCGAGCGACCCTGCAGCGACCCGCTTAACAGCGTCAACAGCGTGCCG
CAGATCCCAAGCTTGCGGCCGCTTAAGCTGCAGAAGTTGGTCGTGAGGCACTGGGCAGGTAAGTATCAAG
GTTACAAGACAGGTTTAAGGAGACCAATAGAAACTGGGCTTGTCGAGACAGAGAAGACTCTTGCGTTTCT
GATAGGCACCTATTGGTCTTACTGACATCCACTTTGCCTTTCTCTCCACAGGTGTCCACTCCCAGGTTCA
ATACAGCTCTTAAGCGGCCGCAAGCTAGCTTGCCGCCACCATGGTGAGCAAGGGCGAGGAGCTGTTCACC
GGGGTGGTGCCCATCCTGGTCGAGCTGGACGGCGACGTAAACGGCCACAAGTTCAGCGTGTCCGGCGAGG
GCGAGGGCGATGCCACCTACGGCAAGCTGACCCTGAAGTTCATCTGCACCACCGGCAAGCTGCCCGTGCC
CTGGCCCACCCTCGTGACCACCTTCGGCTACGGCCTGATGTGCTTCGCCCGCTACCCCGACCACATGAAG
CAGCACGACTTCTTCAAGTCCGCCATGCCCGAAGGCTACGTCCAGGAGCGCACCATCTTCTTCAAGGACG
ACGGCAACTACAAGACCCGCGCCGAGGTGAAGTTCGAGGGCGACACCCTGGTGAACCGCATCGAGCTGAA
GGGCATCGACTTCAAGGAGGACGGCAACATCCTGGGGCACAAGCTGGAGTACAACTACAACAGCCACAAC
GTCTATATCATGGCCGACAAGCAGAAGAACGGCATCAAGGTGAACTTCAAGATCCGCCACAACATCGAGG
ACGGCAGCGTGCAGCTCGCCGACCACTACCAGCAGAACACCCCCATCGGCGACGGCCCCGTGCTGCTGCC
CGACAACCACTACCTGAGCTACCAGTCCGCCCTGAGCAAAGACCCCAACGAGAAGCGCGATCACATGGTC
CTGCTGGAGTTCGTGACCGCCGCCGGGATCACTCTCGGCATGGACGAGCTGTACAAGTGAGCCTCTAGAC
TCCCTCAGCGGCGCGCCTGGTGTTCCTCGAGATCGGAGTCCTAAATCGACTGCCTTAGCGGTAGGACAGT
AGATCAGTCAGCGACGTGACGAACCCTCGCAGGATCAAGATCCCACGTGTCTAGAGTCGGGGCGGCCGGC
CGCTTCGAGCAGACATGATAAGATACATTGATGAGTTTGGACAAACCACAACTAGAATGCAGTGAAAAAA
ATGCTTTATTTGTGAAATTTGTGATGCTATTGCTTTATTTGTAACCATTATAAGCTGCAATAAACAAGTT
AACAACAACAATTGCATTCATTTTATGTTTCAGGTTCAGGGGGAGGTGTGGGAGGTTTTTTAAAGCAAGT
AAAACCTCTACAAATGTGGTAAAATCGATAAGGATCCGTCGACCGATGCCCTTGAGAGCCTTCAACCCAG
TCAGCTCCTTCCGGTGGGCGCGGGGCATGACTATCGTCGCCGCACTTATGACTGTCTTCTTTATCATGCA
ACTCGTAGGACAGGTGCCGGCAGCGCTCTTCCGCTTCCTCGCTCACTGACTCGCTGCGCTCGGTCGTTCG
GCTGCGGCGAGCGGTATCAGCTCACTCAAAGGCGGTAATACGGTTATCCACAGAATCAGGGGATAACGCA
GGAAAGAACATGTGAGCAAAAGGCCAGCAAAAGGCCAGGAACCGTAAAAAGGCCGCGTTGCTGGCGTTTT
TCCATAGGCTCCGCCCCCCTGACGAGCATCACAAAAATCGACGCTCAAGTCAGAGGTGGCGAAACCCGAC
AGGACTATAAAGATACCAGGCGTTTCCCCCTGGAAGCTCCCTCGTGCGCTCTCCTGTTCCGACCCTGCCG
CTTACCGGATACCTGTCCGCCTTTCTCCCTTCGGGAAGCGTGGCGCTTTCTCATAGCTCACGCTGTAGGT
ATCTCAGTTCGGTGTAGGTCGTTCGCTCCAAGCTGGGCTGTGTGCACGAACCCCCCGTTCAGCCCGACCG
CTGCGCCTTATCCGGTAACTATCGTCTTGAGTCCAACCCGGTAAGACACGACTTATCGCCACTGGCAGCA
GCCACTGGTAACAGGATTAGCAGAGCGAGGTATGTAGGCGGTGCTACAGAGTTCTTGAAGTGGTGGCCTA
ACTACGGCTACACTAGAAGAACAGTATTTGGTATCTGCGCTCTGCTGAAGCCAGTTACCTTCGGAAAAAG
AGTTGGTAGCTCTTGATCCGGCAAACAAACCACCGCTGGTAGCGGTGGTTTTTTTGTTTGCAAGCAGCAG
ATTACGCGCAGAAAAAAAGGATCTCAAGAAGATCCTTTGATCTTTTCTACGGGGTCTGACGCTCAGTGGA
ACGAAAACTCACGTTAAGGGATTTTGGTCATGAGATTATCAAAAAGGATCTTCACCTAGATCCTTTTAAA
TTAAAAATGAAGTTTTAAATCAATCTAAAGTATATATGAGTAAACTTGGTCTGACAGTTACCAATGCTTA
ATCAGTGAGGCACCTATCTCAGCGATCTGTCTATTTCGTTCATCCATAGTTGCCTGACTCCCCGTCGTGT
AGATAACTACGATACGGGAGGGCTTACCATCTGGCCCCAGTGCTGCAATGATACCGCGAGACCCACGCTC
ACCGGCTCCAGATTTATCAGCAATAAACCAGCCAGCCGGAAGGGCCGAGCGCAGAAGTGGTCCTGCAACT
TTATCCGCCTCCATCCAGTCTATTAATTGTTGCCGGGAAGCTAGAGTAAGTAGTTCGCCAGTTAATAGTT
TGCGCAACGTTGTTGCCATTGCTACAGGCATCGTGGTGTCACGCTCGTCGTTTGGTATGGCTTCATTCAG
CTCCGGTTCCCAACGATCAAGGCGAGTTACATGATCCCCCATGTTGTGCAAAAAAGCGGTTAGCTCCTTC
GGTCCTCCGATCGTTGTCAGAAGTAAGTTGGCCGCAGTGTTATCACTCATGGTTATGGCAGCACTGCATA
ATTCTCTTACTGTCATGCCATCCGTAAGATGCTTTTCTGTGACTGGTGAGTACTCAACCAAGTCATTCTG
AGAATAGTGTATGCGGCGACCGAGTTGCTCTTGCCCGGCGTCAATACGGGATAATACCGCGCCACATAGC
AGAACTTTAAAAGTGCTCATCATTGGAAAACGTTCTTCGGGGCGAAAACTCTCAAGGATCTTACCGCTGT
TGAGATCCAGTTCGATGTAACCCACTCGTGCACCCAACTGATCTTCAGCATCTTTTACTTTCACCAGCGT
TTCTGGGTGAGCAAAAACAGGAAGGCAAAATGCCGCAAAAAAGGGAATAAGGGCGACACGGAAATGTTGA
ATACTCATACTCTTCCTTTTTCAATATTATTGAAGCATTTATCAGGGTTATTGTCTCATGAGCGGATACA
TATTTGAATGTATTTAGAAAAATAAACAAATAGGGGTTCCGCGCACATTTCCCCGAAAAGTGCCACCTG
[124 nt withheld, positions 5530-5653]
C
[91 nt withheld, positions 5655-5745]
A
[49 nt withheld, positions 5747-5795]
CCTTTGACGTTGGAGTCCACGTTCTTT
[37 nt withheld, positions 5823-5859]
ACCCTATCTCGGTCTATTCTTTTGATTTATAAGGGATTTTGCCGATTTCGGCCTATTGGTTAAAAAATGA
GCTGATTTAACAAAAATTTAACGCGAATTTTAACAAAATATTAACGCTTACAATTTGCCATTCGCCATTC
AGGCTGCGCAACTGTTGGGAAGGGCGATCGGTGCGGGCCTCTTCGCTATTACGCCAGCCCAAGCTACCAT
GATAAGTAAGTAATATTAAGGTACGGGAGGTACTTGGAGCGGCCGCAATAAAATATCTTTATTTTCATTA
CATCTGTGTGTTGGTTTTTTGTGTGAATCGATAGTACT
Features (pLannotate 1.2.2; 13 found; start..end, strand, type, name):
      1..92      +  misc_feature   pause site: RNA polymerase II transcriptional pause signal from the human α2 globin gene
   1936..2081    +  promoter       HSV TK promoter: herpes simplex virus thymidine kinase promoter
   2159..2291    +  intron         chimeric intron: chimera between introns from human β-globin and immunoglobulin heavy chain genes
   2351..3067    +  CDS            Citrine: Citrine is a basic (constitutively fluorescent) yellow fluorescent protein published in 2001, derived from Aequorea victoria. It has moderate acid sensitivity.
   3239..3360    -  polyA_signal   SV40 poly(A) signal: SV40 polyadenylation signal
   3383..3451    -  CDS            large T antigen (fragment): large T antigen from SV40 (simian virus 40)
   3467..3599    +  CDS            TcR (fragment): tetracycline efflux protein; tet; confers resistance to tetracycline
   3779..4367    -  rep_origin     ori: high-copy-number ColE1/pMB1/pBR322/pUC origin of replication
   4538..5398    -  CDS            AmpR: β-lactamase; bla; confers resistance to ampicillin, carbenicillin, and related antibiotics
   5399..5503    -  promoter       AmpR promoter: bla
   5530..5958    +  rep_origin     f1 ori (sequence partly withheld): f1 bacteriophage origin of replication; arrow indicates direction of (+) strand synthesis
   5990..6057    -  CDS            lacZα (fragment): LacZα fragment of β-galactosidase; lacZ fragment
   6116..6164    +  polyA_signal   poly(A) signal: synthetic polyadenylation signal
