[The description below was written by a language model from this plasmid's Addgene catalogue record and pLannotate feature annotations shown in this document.]
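Description:
pTK_Sox10_enh_89_Citrine is an enhancer reporter plasmid built on the pTK_BsmBI_Citrine backbone, designed to test whether a candidate cis-regulatory element from the chicken (Gallus gallus) Sox10 locus can drive tissue-specific expression. The insert, Sox10_enh_89, is listed as about 1.7 kb. It is not annotated in the feature table, but most likely occupies the unannotated stretch between the upstream pause site and the herpes simplex virus thymidine kinase minimal promoter. That promoter has little activity on its own, so transcription of the downstream reporter depends on the enhancer placed next to it. The transcription unit continues through a chimeric β-globin/immunoglobulin intron, which generally improves transcript processing and expression, into the coding sequence for Citrine, a yellow fluorescent protein derived from Aequorea victoria. The SV40 polyadenylation signal downstream is annotated on the opposite strand.

A synthetic poly(A) signal and an RNA polymerase II pause site from the human α2 globin gene sit immediately upstream of the enhancer position. Together they act as an insulating block against read-through transcription from the backbone, which helps keep background fluorescence low. For propagation in E. coli the plasmid carries a ColE1/pUC-type origin and an ampicillin resistance gene with its own promoter, along with an f1 phage origin. The catalogue lists it as low copy even though the origin is annotated as a high-copy type. Short fragments of lacZα, a tetracycline resistance gene and SV40 large T antigen are non-functional remnants of earlier vector construction. The sequenced record of 6,177 nt is slightly shorter than the sum of the stated backbone and insert sizes. The associated publication concerns reconstruction of the neural crest gene regulatory network in vivo, which fits use of this plasmid to assay Sox10 enhancer activity, though the record does not describe the delivery method.
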