Addgene plasmid #130587: pTK_Sox10_enh_89_Citrine
Purpose: enhancer reporter
Depositing lab: Tatjana Sauka-Spengler. Depositing organization: University of Oxford. Publication: Reconstruction of the Global Neural Crest Gene Regulatory Network In Vivo. Williams RM, Candido-Ferreira I, Repapi E, Gavriouchkina D, Senanayake U, Ling ITC, Telenius J, Taylor S, Hughes J, Sauka-Spengler T. Dev Cell. 2019 Oct 21;51(2):255-276.e7. doi: 10.1016/j.devcel.2019.10.003. PubMed 31639368.
Backbone
  Vector backbone: pTK_BsmBI_Citrine
  Backbone size w/o insert (bp): 4670
  Vector type: enhancer reporter
Growth in bacteria
  Bacterial resistance: Ampicillin, 100 μg/mL
  Growth temperature: 37°C
  Growth strain: DH5alpha
  Copy number: Low Copy
Gene/Insert
  Gene/Insert name: Sox10_enh_89
  Species: G. gallus (chicken)
  Insert size (bp): 1700
  Promoter: thymidine kinase minimal promoter
  Cloning method: Restriction Enzyme; 5′ cloning site Unknown (unknown if destroyed)
  Sequencing primers: 5′ pTK forward CTAGCAAAATAGGCTGTCCC; 3′ pTK reverse ATATTTCTTCCGGGGACACC
Terms and licenses: Academic/Nonprofit Terms; Industry Terms: Not Available to Industry
How to cite: pTK_Sox10_enh_89_Citrine was a gift from Tatjana Sauka-Spengler (Addgene plasmid # 130587 ; http://n2t.net/addgene:130587 ; RRID:Addgene_130587)
